>Addgene plasmid #13274 | pcDNA3-HA-14-3-3 gamma | addgene full sequence | sequence record 421141 | Addgene NGS Result
GTGGAATGTGTGTCAGTTAGGGTGTGGAAAGTCCCCAGGCTCCCCAGCAGGCAGAAGTATGCAAAGCATG
CATCTCAATTAGTCAGCAACCAGGTGTGGAAAGTCCCCAGGCTCCCCAGCAGGCAGAAGTATGCAAAGCA
TGCATCTCAATTAGTCAGCAACCATAGTCCCGCCCCTAACTCCGCCCATCCCGCCCCTAACTCCGCCCAG
TTCCGCCCATTCTCCGCCCCATGGCTGACTAATTTTTTTTATTTATGCAGAGGCCGAGGCCGCCTCTGCC
TCTGAGCTATTCCAGAAGTAGTGAGGAGGCTTTTTTGGAGGCCTAGGCTTTTGCAAAAAGCTCCCGGGAG
CTTGTATATCCATTTTCGGATCTGATCAAGAGACAGGATGAGGATCGTTTCGCATGATTGAACAAGATGG
ATTGCACGCAGGTTCTCCGGCCGCTTGGGTGGAGAGGCTATTCGGCTATGACTGGGCACAACAGACAATC
GGCTGCTCTGATGCCGCCGTGTTCCGGCTGTCAGCGCAGGGGCGCCCGGTTCTTTTTGTCAAGACCGACC
TGTCCGGTGCCCTGAATGAACTGCAGGACGAGGCAGCGCGGCTATCGTGGCTGGCCACGACGGGCGTTCC
TTGCGCAGCTGTGCTCGACGTTGTCACTGAAGCGGGAAGGGACTGGCTGCTATTGGGCGAAGTGCCGGGG
CAGGATCTCCTGTCATCTCACCTTGCTCCTGCCGAGAAAGTATCCATCATGGCTGATGCAATGCGGCGGC
TGCATACGCTTGATCCGGCTACCTGCCCATTCGACCACCAAGCGAAACATCGCATCGAGCGAGCACGTAC
TCGGATGGAAGCCGGTCTTGTCGATCAGGATGATCTGGACGAAGAGCATCAGGGGCTCGCGCCAGCCGAA
CTGTTCGCCAGGCTCAAGGCGCGCATGCCCGACGGCGAGGATCTCGTCGTGACCCATGGCGATGCCTGCT
TGCCGAATATCATGGTGGAAAATGGCCGCTTTTCTGGATTCATCGACTGTGGCCGGCTGGGTGTGGCGGA
CCGCTATCAGGACATAGCGTTGGCTACCCGTGATATTGCTGAAGAGCTTGGCGGCGAATGGGCTGACCGC
TTCCTCGTGCTTTACGGTATCGCCGCTCCCGATTCGCAGCGCATCGCCTTCTATCGCCTTCTTGACGAGT
TCTTCTGAGCGGGACTCTGGGGTTCGAAATGACCGACCAAGCGACGCCCAACCTGCCATCACGAGATTTC
GATTCCACCGCCGCCTTCTATGAAAGGTTGGGCTTCGGAATCGTTTTCCGGGACGCCGGCTGGATGATCC
TCCAGCGCGGGGATCTCATGCTGGAGTTCTTCGCCCACCCCAACTTGTTTATTGCAGCTTATAATGGTTA
CAAATAAAGCAATAGCATCACAAATTTCACAAATAAAGCATTTTTTTCACTGCATTCTAGTTGTGGTTTG
TCCAAACTCATCAATGTATCTTATCATGTCTGTATACCGTCGACCTCTAGCTAGAGCTTGGCGTAATCAT
GGTCATAGCTGTTTCCTGTGTGAAATTGTTATCCGCTCACAATTCCACACAACATACGAGCCGGAAGCAT
AAAGTGTAAAGCCTGGGGTGCCTAATGAGTGAGCTAACTCACATTAATTGCGTTGCGCTCACTGCCCGCT
TTCCAGTCGGGAAACCTGTCGTGCCAGCTGCATTAATGAATCGGCCAACGCGCGGGGAGAGGCGGTTTGC
GTATTGGGCGCTCTTCCGCTTCCTCGCTCACTGACTCGCTGCGCTCGGTCGTTCGGCTGCGGCGAGCGGT
ATCAGCTCACTCAAAGGCGGTAATACGGTTATCCACAGAATCAGGGGATAACGCAGGAAAGAACATGTGA
GCAAAAGGCCAGCAAAAGGCCAGGAACCGTAAAAAGGCCGCGTTGCTGGCGTTTTTCCATAGGCTCCGCC
CCCCTGACGAGCATCACAAAAATCGACGCTCAAGTCAGAGGTGGCGAAACCCGACAGGACTATAAAGATA
CCAGGCGTTTCCCCCTGGAAGCTCCCTCGTGCGCTCTCCTGTTCCGACCCTGCCGCTTACCGGATACCTG
TCCGCCTTTCTCCCTTCGGGAAGCGTGGCGCTTTCTCATAGCTCACGCTGTAGGTATCTCAGTTCGGTGT
AGGTCGTTCGCTCCAAGCTGGGCTGTGTGCACGAACCCCCCGTTCAGCCCGACCGCTGCGCCTTATCCGG
TAACTATCGTCTTGAGTCCAACCCGGTAAGACACGACTTATCGCCACTGGCAGCAGCCACTGGTAACAGG
ATTAGCAGAGCGAGGTATGTAGGCGGTGCTACAGAGTTCTTGAAGTGGTGGCCTAACTACGGCTACACTA
GAAGAACAGTATTTGGTATCTGCGCTCTGCTGAAGCCAGTTACCTTCGGAAAAAGAGTTGGTAGCTCTTG
ATCCGGCAAACAAACCACCGCTGGTAGCGGTGGTTTTTTTGTTTGCAAGCAGCAGATTACGCGCAGAAAA
AAAGGATCTCAAGAAGATCCTTTGATCTTTTCTACGGGGTCTGACGCTCAGTGGAACGAAAACTCACGTT
AAGGGATTTTGGTCATGAGATTATCAAAAAGGATCTTCACCTAGATCCTTTTAAATTAAAAATGAAGTTT
TAAATCAATCTAAAGTATATATGAGTAAACTTGGTCTGACAGTTACCAATGCTTAATCAGTGAGGCACCT
ATCTCAGCGATCTGTCTATTTCGTTCATCCATAGTTGCCTGACTCCCCGTCGTGTAGATAACTACGATAC
GGGAGGGCTTACCATCTGGCCCCAGTGCTGCAATGATACCGCGAGACCCACGCTCACCGGCTCCAGATTT
ATCAGCAATAAACCAGCCAGCCGGAAGGGCCGAGCGCAGAAGTGGTCCTGCAACTTTATCCGCCTCCATC
CAGTCTATTAATTGTTGCCGGGAAGCTAGAGTAAGTAGTTCGCCAGTTAATAGTTTGCGCAACGTTGTTG
CCATTGCTACAGGCATCGTGGTGTCACGCTCGTCGTTTGGTATGGCTTCATTCAGCTCCGGTTCCCAACG
ATCAAGGCGAGTTACATGATCCCCCATGTTGTGCAAAAAAGCGGTTAGCTCCTTCGGTCCTCCGATCGTT
GTCAGAAGTAAGTTGGCCGCAGTGTTATCACTCATGGTTATGGCAGCACTGCATAATTCTCTTACTGTCA
TGCCATCCGTAAGATGCTTTTCTGTGACTGGTGAGTACTCAACCAAGTCATTCTGAGAATAGTGTATGCG
GCGACCGAGTTGCTCTTGCCCGGCGTCAATACGGGATAATACCGCGCCACATAGCAGAACTTTAAAAGTG
CTCATCATTGGAAAACGTTCTTCGGGGCGAAAACTCTCAAGGATCTTACCGCTGTTGAGATCCAGTTCGA
TGTAACCCACTCGTGCACCCAACTGATCTTCAGCATCTTTTACTTTCACCAGCGTTTCTGGGTGAGCAAA
AACAGGAAGGCAAAATGCCGCAAAAAAGGGAATAAGGGCGACACGGAAATGTTGAATACTCATACTCTTC
CTTTTTCAATATTATTGAAGCATTTATCAGGGTTATTGTCTCATGAGCGGATACATATTTGAATGTATTT
AGAAAAATAAACAAATAGGGGTTCCGCGCACATTTCCCCGAAAAGTGCCACCTGACGTCGACGGATCGGG
AGATCTCCCGATCCCCTATGGTGCACTCTCAGTACAATCTGCTCTGATGCCGCATAGTTAAGCCAGTATC
TGCTCCCTGCTTGTGTGTTGGAGGTCGCTGAGTAGTGCGCGAGCAAAATTTAAGCTACAACAAGGCAAGG
CTTGACCGACAATTGCATGAAGAATCTGCTTAGGGTTAGGCGTTTTGCGCTGCTTCGCGATGTACGGGCC
AGATATACGCGTTGACATTGATTATTGACTAGTTATTAATAGTAATCAATTACGGGGTCATTAGTTCATA
GCCCATATATGGAGTTCCGCGTTACATAACTTACGGTAAATGGCCCGCCTGGCTGACCGCCCAACGACCC
CCGCCCATTGACGTCAATAATGACGTATGTTCCCATAGTAACGCCAATAGGGACTTTCCATTGACGTCAA
TGGGTGGAGTATTTACGGTAAACTGCCCACTTGGCAGTACATCAAGTGTATCATATGCCAAGTACGCCCC
CTATTGACGTCAATGACGGTAAATGGCCCGCCTGGCATTATGCCCAGTACATGACCTTATGGGACTTTCC
TACTTGGCAGTACATCTACGTATTAGTCATCGCTATTACCATGGTGATGCGGTTTTGGCAGTACATCAAT
GGGCGTGGATAGCGGTTTGACTCACGGGGATTTCCAAGTCTCCACCCCATTGACGTCAATGGGAGTTTGT
TTTGGCACCAAAATCAACGGGACTTTCCAAAATGTCGTAACAACTCCGCCCCATTGACGCAAATGGGCGG
TAGGCGTGTACGGTGGGAGGTCTATATAAGCAGAGCTCTCTGGCTAACTAGAGAACCCACTGCTTACTGG
CTTATCGAAATTAATACGACTCACTATAGGGAGACCCAAGCTTACCATGGCCTACCCCTACGACGTGCCC
GACTACGCCTCCCTCGGATCCCCGGAATTCATGGTGGACCGCGAGCAACTAGTGCAGAAAGCCCGGCTGG
CCGAGCAGGCGGAGCGCTACGACGATATGGCCGCGGCCATGAAGAACGTGACAGAGCTGAATGAACCACT
GTCCAACGAGGAACGGAACCTCCTGTCGGTGGCCTACAAGAACGTGGTTGGGGCTCGCCGCTCCTCCTGG
AGGGTCATCAGCAGCATCGAGCAGAAGACGTCTGCGGATGGCAACGAGAAGAAGATAGAGATGGTCCGAG
CCTACCGGGAAAAGATTGAGAAGGAGCTGGAGGCCGTGTGCCAGGACGTGCTGAGCCTGCTGGACAACTA
CCTGATCAAGAACTGCAGCGAGACCCAGTACGAGAGCAAGGTGTTCTACCTGAAGATGAAAGGGGACTAT
TACCGCTACCTGGCTGAAGTGGCCACTGGGGAGAAAAGGGCGACCGTGGTGGAGTCGTCCGAGAAGGCCT
ACAGCGAAGCCCACGAGATCAGCAAGGAGCACATGCAGCCCACCCACCCCATCCGGCTGGGCCTGGCGCT
CAACTACTCCGTTTTCTACTACGAGATCCAGAACGCCCCAGAGCAAGCCTGCCACCTGGCCAAGACCGCC
TTCGATGACGCCATCGCCGAGCTCGACACTCTGAACGAGGACTCCTACAAGGACTCCACTCTGATCATGC
AGCTGCTCCGAGACAACCTAACGCTCTGGACGAGCGACCAGCAAGACGACGACGGCGGCGAAGGCAACAA
CTAACTCGAGCATGCATCTAGAGGGCCCTATTCTATAGTGTCACCTAAATGCTAGAGCTCGCTGATCAGC
CTCGACTGTGCCTTCTAGTTGCCAGCCATCTGTTGTTTGCCCCTCCCCCGTGCCTTCCTTGACCCTGGAA
GGTGCCACTCCCACTGTCCTTTCCTAATAAAATGAGGAAATTGCATCGCATTGTCTGAGTAGGTGTCATT
CTATTCTGGGGGGTGGGGTGGGGCAGGACAGCAAGGGGGAGGATTGGGAAGACAATAGCAGGCATGCTGG
GGATGCGGTGGGCTCTATGGCTTCTGAGGCGGAAAGAACCAGCTGGGGCTCTAGGGGGTATCCCC
[124 nt withheld, positions 5736-5859]
C
[91 nt withheld, positions 5861-5951]
A
[49 nt withheld, positions 5953-6001]
CCTTTGACGTTGGAGTCCACGTTCTTT
[37 nt withheld, positions 6029-6065]
ACCCTATCTCGGTCTATTCTTTTGATTTATAAGGGATTTTGCCGATTTCGGCCTATTGGTTAAAAAATGA
GCTGATTTAACAAAAATTTAACGCGAATTAATTCT
Features (pLannotate 1.2.2; 21 found; start..end, strand, type, name):
      8..337     +  promoter       SV40 promoter: SV40 enhancer and early promoter
    404..1195    +  CDS            neo: KKA2_KLEPN - Also known as kan, nptII. Experimental evidence at protein level: Swiss-Prot protein existence level 1. Resistance to kanamycin, neomycin, paromomycin, ribostamycin, butirosin and gentamicin B. From Klebsiella pneumoniae.
   1219..1377    +  CDS            ble (fragment): BLE_KLEPN - Experimental evidence at protein level: Swiss-Prot protein existence level 1. Binding protein with a strong affinity to the bleomycin family of antibiotics. Binds to CL990; an antimitotic-antibiotic compound. From Klebsiella pneumoniae.
   1372..1493    +  polyA_signal   SV40 poly(A) signal: SV40 polyadenylation signal
   1566..1582    -  protein_bind   lac operator: The lac repressor binds to the lac operator to inhibit transcription in E. coli. This inhibition can be relieved by adding lactose or isopropyl-β-D-thiogalactopyranoside (IPTG). lac repressor encoded by lacI
   1590..1620    -  promoter       lac promoter: promoter for the E. coli lac operon
   1635..1656    -  protein_bind   CAP binding site: CAP binding activates transcription in the presence of cAMP. E. coli catabolite activator protein
   1669..1761    -  CDS            lacI (fragment): lac repressor; lacI; The lac repressor binds to the lac operator to inhibit transcription in E. coli. This inhibition can be relieved by adding lactose or isopropyl-β-D-thiogalactopyranoside (IPTG).
   1944..2532    -  rep_origin     ori: high-copy-number ColE1/pMB1/pBR322/pUC origin of replication
   2703..3563    -  CDS            AmpR: β-lactamase; bla; confers resistance to ampicillin, carbenicillin, and related antibiotics
   3564..3668    -  promoter       AmpR promoter: bla
   3727..3779    -  misc_feature   bom (fragment): basis of mobility region from pBR322
   3934..4313    +  enhancer       CMV enhancer: human cytomegalovirus immediate early enhancer
   4314..4517    +  promoter       CMV promoter: human cytomegalovirus (CMV) immediate early promoter
   4513..4546    +  LTR            5' LTR (truncated) (fragment): truncated 5' long terminal repeat (LTR) from HIV-1
   4562..4580    +  promoter       T7 promoter: promoter for bacteriophage T7 RNA polymerase
   4651..5391    +  CDS            YWHAG: 1433G_HUMAN - Experimental evidence at protein level: Swiss-Prot protein existence level 1. Adapter protein implicated in the regulation of a large spectrum of both general and specialized signaling pathways. Binds to a large number of partners, usually by recognition of a phosphoserine or phosphothreonine motif. Binding generally results in the modulation of the activity of the binding partner. From Homo sapiens (Human).
   5422..5440    -  promoter       SP6 promoter: promoter for bacteriophage SP6 RNA polymerase
   5466..5690    +  polyA_signal   bGH poly(A) signal: bovine growth hormone polyadenylation signal
   5694..5715    +  promoter       SV40 promoter (fragment): SV40 enhancer and early promoter
   5736..6164    +  rep_origin     f1 ori (sequence partly withheld): f1 bacteriophage origin of replication; arrow indicates direction of (+) strand synthesis
