[The description below was written by a language model from this plasmid's Addgene catalogue record and pLannotate feature annotations shown in this document.]
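Description:
pcDNA3-HA-14-3-3 gamma is a mammalian expression plasmid built on the Invitrogen pcDNA3 backbone, carrying the gamma isoform of the 14-3-3 adapter protein (Ywhag) with an N-terminal HA epitope tag. The catalogue lists the insert as rat. The automated annotation labels the roughly 740 bp coding region by its best match to human YWHAG, which most likely reflects the very high conservation of this protein rather than a different origin. The HA tag is not annotated as a separate feature, although there is unannotated sequence between the T7 promoter and the start of the annotated coding region where it would be expected to lie. The insert was cloned between BamHI and XhoI sites.

Expression in mammalian cells is driven by the human CMV immediate early enhancer and promoter and terminated by the bovine growth hormone polyadenylation signal. Flanking T7 and SP6 phage promoters allow in vitro transcription and serve as sequencing primer sites. A separate SV40 early promoter drives the neomycin phosphotransferase gene, followed by an SV40 poly(A) signal, so stably transfected cells can be selected with G418. In E. coli the plasmid is maintained at high copy through a ColE1/pUC-type origin and selected with ampicillin via β-lactamase. An f1 origin permits single-stranded DNA production. Small annotated fragments (ble, lacI, bom, and a short HIV-1 LTR match) look like backbone remnants or incidental similarity hits rather than functional parts.

14-3-3 proteins bind phosphoserine or phosphothreonine motifs on many signalling partners. The record does not state a specific purpose, but the design suits transient or stable expression of tagged 14-3-3 gamma, with detection or immunoprecipitation through the HA epitope.
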