Addgene plasmid #13274: pcDNA3-HA-14-3-3 gamma
Depositing lab: Michael Yaffe. Depositing organization: Massachusetts Institute of Technology.
Backbone
  Vector backbone: pcDNA3
  Backbone manufacturer: Invitrogen
  Backbone size w/o insert (bp): 5446
  Vector type: Mammalian Expression
  Selectable markers: Neomycin (select with G418)
Growth in bacteria
  Bacterial resistance: Ampicillin, 100 μg/mL
  Growth temperature: 37°C
  Growth strain: DH5alpha
  Copy number: High Copy
Gene/Insert
  Gene/Insert name: 14-3-3 gamma
  Species: R. norvegicus (rat)
  Entrez Gene: Ywhag (a.k.a. 14-3-3G)
  Tag / fusion protein: HA (N terminal on insert)
  Cloning method: Restriction Enzyme; 5′ cloning site BamHI (unknown if destroyed); 3′ cloning site XhoI (unknown if destroyed)
  Sequencing primers: 5′ T7
Terms and licenses: Academic/Nonprofit Terms; Industry Terms: Not Available to Industry
How to cite: pcDNA3-HA-14-3-3 gamma was a gift from Michael Yaffe (Addgene plasmid # 13274 ; http://n2t.net/addgene:13274 ; RRID:Addgene_13274)
