>Addgene plasmid #13274 | pcDNA3-HA-14-3-3 gamma | addgene partial sequence | sequence record 19643 | 13274 with BGH-rev
TATAGAATAGGGCCCTCTAGATGCATGCTCGAGTTAGTTGTTGCCTTCGCCGCCGTCGTCGTCTTGCTGG
TCGCTCGTCCAGAGCGTTAGGTTGTCTCGGAGCAGCTGCATGATCAGAGTGGAGTCCTTGTAGGAGTCCT
CGTTCAGAGTGTCGAGCTCGGCGATGGCGTCATCGAAGGCGGTCTTGGCCAGGTGGCAGGCTTGCTCTGG
GGCGTTCTGGATCTCGTAGTAGAAAACGGAGTAGTTGAGCGCCAGGCCCAGCCGGATGGGGTGGGTGGGC
TGCATGTGCTCCTTGCTGATCTCGTGGGCTTCGCTGTAGGCCTTCTCGGACGACTCCACCACGGTCGCCC
TTTTCTCCCCAGTGGCCACTTCAGCCAGGTAGCGGTAATAGTCCCCTTTCATCTTCAGGTAGAACACCTT
GCTCTCGTACTGGGTCTCGCTGCAGTTCTTGATCAGGTAGTTGTCCAGCAGGCTCAGCACGTCCTGGCAC
ACGGCCTCCAGCTCCTTCTCAATCTTTTCCCGGTAGGCTCGGACCATCTCTATCTTCTTCTCGTTGCCAT
CCGCAGACGTCTTCTGCTCGATGCTGCTGATGACCCTCCAGGAGGAGCGGCGAGCCCCAACCACGTTCTT
GTAGGCCACCGACAGGAGGTTCCGTTCCTCGTTGGACAGTGGTTCATTCAGCTCTGTCACGTTCTTCATG
GCCGCGGCCATATCGTCGTAGCGCTCCGCCTGCTCGGCC
