>Addgene plasmid #13274 | pcDNA3-HA-14-3-3 gamma | addgene partial sequence | sequence record 19644 | T7 5'-TAATACGACTCACTATAGGG-3'
CCGACTACGCCTCCCTCGGATCCCCGGAATTCATGGTGGACCGCGAGCAACTAGTGCAGAAAGCCCGGCT
GGCCGAGCAGGCGGAGCGCTACGACGATATGGCCGCGGCCATGAAGAACGTGACAGAGCTGAATGAACCA
CTGTCCAACGAGGAACGGAACCTCCTGTCGGTGGCCTACAAGAACGTGGTTGGGGCTCGCCGCTCCTCCT
GGAGGGTCATCAGCAGCATCGAGCAGAAGACGTCTGCGGATGGCAACGAGAAGAAGATAGAGATGGTCCG
AGCCTACCGGGAAAAGATTGAGAAGGAGCTGGAGGCCGTGTGCCAGGACGTGCTGAGCCTGCTGGACAAC
TACCTGATCAAGAACTGCAGCGAGACCCAGTACGAGAGCAAGGTGTTCTACCTGAAGATGAAAGGGGACT
ATTACCGCTACCTGGCTGAAGTGGCCACTGGGGAGAAAAGGGCGACCGTGGTGGAGTCGTCCGAGAAGGC
CTACAGCGAAGCCCACGAGATCAGCAAGGAGCACATGCAGCCCACCCACCCCATCCGGCTGGGCCTGGCG
CTCAACTACTCCGTTTTCTACTACGAGATCCAGAACGCCCCAGAGCAAGCCTGCCACCTGGCCAAGACCG
CCTTCGATGACGCCATCGCCGAGCTCGACACTCTGAACGAGGACTCCTACAAGGACTCCACTCTGATCAT
GCAGCTGCTCCG
