>Addgene plasmid #13274 | pcDNA3-HA-14-3-3 gamma | addgene partial sequence | sequence record 42820 | CMV-F 5'-CGCAAATGGGCGGTAGGCGTG-3'
CTCTCTGGCTACTGAGAACCCACTGCTTACTGGCTTATCGAAATTAATACGACTCACTATAGGGAGACCC
AAGCTTACCATGGCCTACCCCTACGACGTGCCCGACTACGCCTCCCTCGGATCCCCGGAATTCATGGTGG
ACCGCGAGCAACTAGTGCAGAAAGCCCGGCTGGCCGAGCAGGCGGAGCGCTACGACGATATGGCCGCGGC
CATGAAGAACGTGACAGAGCTGAATGAACCACTGTCCAACGAGGAACGGAACCTCCTGTCGGTGGCCTAC
AAGAACGTGGTTGGGGCTCGCCGCTCCTCCTGGAGGGTCATCAGCAGCATCGAGCAGAAGACGTCTGCGG
ATGGCAACGAGAAGAAGATAGAGATGGTCCGAGCCTACCGGGAAAAGATTGAGAAGGAGCTGGAGGCCGT
GTGCCAGGACGTGCTGAGCCTGCTGGACAACTACCTGATCAAGAACTGCAGCGAGACCCAGTACGAGAGC
AAGGTGTTCTACCTGAAGATGAAAGGGGACTATTACCGCTACCTGGCTGAAGTGGCCACTGGGGAGAAAA
GGGCGACCGTGGTGGAGTCGTCCGAGAAGGCCTACAGCGAAGCCCACGAGATCAGCAAGGAGCACATGCA
GCCCACCCACCCCATCCGGCTGGGCCTGGCGCTCAACTACTCCGTTTTCTACTACGAGATCCAGAACGCC
CCAGAGCAAGCCTGCCACCTGGCCAAGACCGCCTTCGATGACGCCATCGCCGAGCTCGACACTCTGAACG
AGGACTCCTACAAGGACTCCACTCTGATCATGCAGCTGCTCCGAGACAACCTAACGCTCTGGACGAGCGA
CCAGCAAGACGACGACGGCGGC
